Addgene plasmid #90191: pIB168
Purpose: (Empty Backbone) E. coli - Streptococci shuttle plasmid for gene expression in streptococci with Pspac promoter
Depositing lab: Indranil Biswas. Depositing organization: University of Kansas Medical Center. Publication: Shuttle expression plasmids for genetic studies in Streptococcus mutans. Biswas I, Jha JK, Fromm N. Microbiology. 2008 Aug;154(Pt 8):2275-82. doi: 10.1099/mic.0.2008/019265-0. PubMed 18667560.
Backbone
  Vector backbone: pSH71 (pJRS1315)
  Backbone manufacturer: June Scott (PMID 12867436)
  Backbone size (bp): 4000
  Vector type: Bacterial Expression
  Tag / fusion protein: None (N terminal on backbone); None (C terminal on backbone)
Growth in bacteria
  Bacterial resistance: Chloramphenicol, 25 μg/mL
  Growth temperature: 37°C
  Growth strain: DH5alpha
  Copy number: High Copy
Gene/Insert
  Gene/Insert name: None
  Tag / fusion protein: None (N terminal on backbone); None (C terminal on backbone)
Resource information
  A portion of this plasmid was derived from a plasmid made by: Contains MCS-A (Synthetic). The backbone of this vector is based on pJRS1315 with additional components from pEU308- both provided by Dr. June Scott (Emory University).
Terms and licenses: Academic/Nonprofit Terms; Industry Terms: Not Available to Industry
Depositor comments: Contains MCS-A (Synthetic). The backbone of this vector is based on pJRS1315 with additional components from pEU308- both provided by Dr. June Scott (Emory University).
How to cite: pIB168 was a gift from Indranil Biswas (Addgene plasmid # 90191 ; http://n2t.net/addgene:90191 ; RRID:Addgene_90191)
