[The description below was written by a language model from this plasmid's Addgene catalogue record and pLannotate feature annotations shown in this document.]
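Description:
pIB168 is an empty-backbone shuttle expression plasmid of about 4.1 kb that replicates in both E. coli and streptococci and is intended for expressing cloned genes in streptococci, notably Streptococcus mutans. It is built on the pSH71-type replicon of pJRS1315, with additional components taken from pEU308. The feature table shows a RepB-type replication initiator, the nicking protein characteristic of rolling-circle plasmids. This type of broad-host-range replicon works in Gram-positive cocci as well as in E. coli, which would explain why no separate ColE1-type origin is annotated. The record lists the plasmid as high copy in E. coli. Selection relies on a staphylococcal-type cat gene encoding chloramphenicol acetyltransferase, a marker usable in both hosts.

The expression module is the Pspac promoter followed by a synthetic multiple cloning site called MCS-A. Pspac is not annotated by name, but it is a hybrid of a Bacillus phage SPO1 promoter and the lac operator. The adjacent SP01-derived fragment and lac operator near the end of the sequence probably correspond to it. No lacI gene is annotated, so transcription from this promoter would be expected to be unrepressed unless repressor is supplied some other way; the record does not address regulation. The vector carries no insert and no N- or C-terminal tags, so cloned genes are expressed in native form.

Several other annotations are short partial matches: cop, a second repB fragment, a kanamycin nucleotidyltransferase fragment and a 22 bp "Rosa26 homology arm" hit. These most likely reflect remnants of parental plasmids or spurious similarity rather than functional elements. Typical uses would be complementation and gene expression studies in streptococci.
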