Features (pLannotate 1.2.2; 8 found; start..end, strand, type, name):
    269..385     +  CDS            cop (fragment): COP1_STAAU - Protein predicted: Swiss-Prot protein existence level 4. Putative control of replication message. From Staphylococcus aureus.
    570..1217    +  CDS            cat: CAT1_STAAU - Experimental evidence at transcript level: Swiss-Prot protein existence level 2. This enzyme is an effector of chloramphenicol resistance in bacteria. From Staphylococcus aureus.
   1464..1485    -  misc_feature   HA-R (fragment): right homology arm from intron 1 of the mouse Rosa26 gene (Soriano, 1999)
   1652..2272    -  CDS            repB: REPB_STRAG - Experimental evidence at protein level: Swiss-Prot protein existence level 1. Is essential for plasmid replication. Nicks the positive strand at the plus origin of replication. From Streptococcus agalactiae.
   3100..3421    +  CDS            repB (fragment): RepB replication protein; repB; from Enterococcus faecalis plasmid pAMα1 AAN03827.1 22652809.0
   3593..3730    +  CDS            knt (fragment): KANU_BACSP - Also known as kan. Experimental evidence at protein level: Swiss-Prot protein existence level 1. Inactivates the antibiotic kanamycin by catalyzing the transfer of a nucleotidyl group from nucleoside triphosphates such as ATP to the 4'-hydroxyl group of the aminoglycoside. From Bacillus sp.
   3746..3943    +  CDS            43 (fragment): GP43_BPSP1 - Protein predicted: Swiss-Prot protein existence level 4. From Bacillus phage SP01 (Bacteriophage SP01).
   4012..4028    +  protein_bind   lac operator: The lac repressor binds to the lac operator to inhibit transcription in E. coli. This inhibition can be relieved by adding lactose or isopropyl-β-D-thiogalactopyranoside (IPTG). lac repressor encoded by lacI
>Addgene plasmid #90191 | pIB168 | addgene full sequence | sequence record 177891 | Addgene NGS Result
AGCTTAAGTGATTAGTCAAAGAATGGTGATGACAATTGTACAGGTTATCAATAAAGCCATTGATACTCTC
ATTCTTATCCCGTATTTATTAACTTCTCCTAGTATTAGTAATTATCATGGCTGTCATGGCGCATTAACGG
AATAAAGGGTGTGCTTAAATCGGGCCATTTTGCGTAATAAGAAAAAGGATTAATTATGAGCGAATTGAAT
TAATAATAAGGTAATAGATTTACATTAGAAAATGAAAGGGGATTTTATGCGTGAGAATGTTACAGTCTAT
CCCGGCAATAGTTACCCTTATTATCAAGATAAGAAAGAAAAGGATTTTTCGCTACGCTCAAATCCTTTAA
AAAAACACAAAAGACCACATTTTTTAATGTGGTCTTTTATTCTTCAACTAAAGCACCCATTAGTTCAACA
AACGAAAATTGGATAAAGTGGGATATTTTTAAAATATATATTTATGTTACAGTAATATTGACTTTTAAAA
AAGGATTGATTATAATGAAGAAAGCAGACAAGTAAGCCTCCTAAATTCACTTTAGATAAAAATTTAGGAG
GCATATCAAATGAACTTTAATAAAATTGATTTAGACAATTGGAAGAGAAAAGAGATATTTAATCATTATT
TGAACCAACAAACGACTTTTAGTATAACCACAGAAATTGATATTAGTGTTTTATACCGAAACATAAAACA
AGAAGGATATAAATTTTACCCTGCATTTATTTTCTTAGTGACAAGGGTGATAAACTCAAATACAGCTTTT
AGAACTGGTTACAATAGCGACGGAGAGTTAGGTTATTGGGATAAGTTAGAGCCACTTTATACAATTTTTG
ATGGTGTATCTAAAACATTCTCTGGTATTTGGACTCCTGTAAAGAATGACTTCAAAGAGTTTTATGATTT
ATACCTTTCTGATGTAGAGAAATATAATGGTTCGGGGAAATTGTTTCCCAAAACACCTATACCTGAAAAT
GCTTTTTCTCTTTCTATTATTCCATGGACTTCATTTACTGGGTTTAACTTAAATATCAATAATAATAGTA
ATTACCTTCTACCCATTATTACAGCAGGAAAATTCATTAATAAAGGTAATTCAATATATTTACCGCTATC
TTTACAGGTACATCATTCTGTTTGTGATGGTTATCATGCAGGATTGTTTATGAACTCTATTCAGGAATTG
TCAGATAGGCCTAATGACTGGCTTTTATAATATGAGATAATGCCGACTGTACTTTTTACAGTCGGTTTTC
TAATGTCACTAACCTGCCCCGTTAGTTGAAGAAGGTTTTTATATTACAGCTCCAGATCCATATCCTTCTT
TTTCTGAACCGACTTCTCCTTTTTCGCTTCTTTATTCCAATTGCTTTATTGACGTTGAGCCTCGGAACCC
TTAACAATCCCAAAACTTGTCGACTTTCGTCAGGGGGGCTTTTATTTATTCAATAATCCCTCCTCTCAAT
AAATCTATTGTTGTACTTAATTCAACTTCCATTTCTCTGTATCTTTCAATACGCTCTTTTAAGTCCTTAA
TTTCTTTTTTTAATTCCTCATTTTCAGCAAATAACTCTTTTTCTTTGTTTGTCATTTTATTTCCCCCGTT
TCAGCATCAAGAACCTTTGCATAACTTGCTCTATATCCACACTGATAATTGCCCTCAAACCATAATCTAA
AGGCGCTAGAGTTTGTTGAAACAATATCTTTTACATCATTCGTATTTAAAATTCCAAACTCCGCTCCCCT
AAGGCGAATAAAAGCCATTAACTCTTTTGTATTTACCAAATTATAGTCATCCACTATATCTAAAAGTAAA
TTCTTCAATTTTCTTTTTTGGCTTTCATCAAGTGTTATATAGCGGTCAATATCAAAATCATTAATGTTCA
AAATATCTTTTTTGTCGTATATATGTTTATTCTTAGCAATAGCGTCCTTTGATTCATGAGTCAAATATTC
ATATGAACCTTTGATATAATCAAGTATCTCAACATGAGCAACTGAACTATTCCCCAATTTTCGCTTAATC
TTGTTCCTAACGCTTTCTATTGTTACAGGATTTCGTGCAATATATATAACGTGATAGTGTGGTTTTTTAT
AGTGCTTTCCATTTCGTATAACATCACTACTATTCCATGTATCTTTATCTTTTTTTTCGTCCATATCGTG
TAAAGGACTGACAGCCATAGATACGCCCAAACTCTCTAATTTTTCTTTCCAATCATTAGGAATTGAGTCA
GGATATAATAAAAATCCAAAATTTCTAGCTTTAGTATTTTTAATAGCCATGATATAATTACCTTATCAAA
AACAAGTAGCGAAAACTCGTATCCTTCTAAAAACGCGAGCTTTCGCTTATTTTTTTTGTTCTGATTCCTT
TCTTGCATATTCTTCTATAGCTAACGCCGCAACCGCAGATTTTGAAAAACCTTTTTGTTTCGCCATATCT
GTTAATTTTTTATCTTGCTCTTTTGTCAGAGAAATCATAACTCTTTTTTTCGATTCTGAAATCACCATTT
AAAAAACTCCAATCAAATAATTTTATAAAATTAGTGTATCACTTTGTAATCATAAAAACAACAATAAAGC
TACTTAAATATAGATTTATAAAAAACGTTGGCGAAAACGTTGGCGATTCGTTGGCGATTGAAAAACCCCT
CAAACCCTTGAGCCAGTTGGGATAGAGCGTTTTTGGCACAAAAATTGGCACTCGGCACTTAATGGGGGGT
CGTAGTACGGAAGCAAAATTCGCTTCCTTTCCCCCCATTTTTTTCCAAATTCCAAATTTTTTTCAAAAAT
TTTCCAGCGCTACCGCTCGGCAAAATTGCAAGCAATTTTTAAAATCAAACCCATGAGGGAATTTCATTCC
CTCAAACTCCCTTGAGCCTCCTCCAACCGAAATAGAAGGACGCTGCGCTTATTATTTCATTCAGTCATCG
GCTTTCATAATCTAACAGACAACATCTTCGCTGCAAAGCCACGCTACGCTCAAGGGCTTTTACGCTACGA
TAACGCCTGTTTTAACGATTATGCCGATAACTAAACGAAATAAACGCTAAAACGTCTCAGAAACGATTTT
GAGACGTTTTAATAAAAAATCGACCGAAAAATAAATATAAATCGGATATACAATCGGCAATTGACGAAAC
TGCAAAATATCCTGTAAAGGATACGGATTTTATGACCGATGATGAAGAAAAGAATTTGAAACGTTTGTCT
GATTTGGAGGAAGGTTTACACCGTAAAAGGTTAATCTCCTATGGTGGTTTGTTAAAAGAAATACATAAAA
AATTAAACCTTGATGACACAGAAGAAGGCGATTTGATTCATACAGATGATGACGAAAAAGCCGATGAAGA
TGGATTTTCTATTATTGCAATGTGGAATTGGGAACGGAAAAATTATTTTATTAAAGAGTAGTTCAACAAA
CGGGCCAGTTTGTTGAAGATTAGATGCTATAATTGTTATTAAAAGGATTGAAGGATGCTTAGGAAGACGA
GTTATTAATAGCTGAATAAGAACGGTGCTCTCCAAATATTCTTATTTAGAAAAGCAAATCTAAAATTATC
TGAAAAGGGAATGAGAATAGTGAATGGACCAATAATAATGACTAGAGAAGAAAGAATGAAGATTGTTCAT
GAAATTAAGGAACGAATATTGGATAAATATGGGGATGATGTTAAGGCTATTGGTGTTTATGGCTCTCTTG
GTCGTCAGACTGATGGGCCCCTGCAGATGAATTAATTCTACACAGCCCAGTCCAGACTATTCGGCACTGA
AATTATGGGTGAAGTGGTCAAGACCTCACTAGGCACCTTAAAAATAGCGCACCCTGAAGAAGATTTATTT
GAGGTAGCCCTTGCCTACCTAGCTTCCAAGAAAGATATCCTAACAGCACAAGAGCGGAAAGATGTTTTGT
TCTACATCCAGAACAACCTCTGCTAAAATTCCTGAAAAATTTTGCAAAAAGTTGTTGACTTTATCTACAA
GGTGTGGCATAATGTGTGGAATTGTGAGCGGATAACAATTGGATCCCCGCGGTACCCGGGAATTCTAGAG
CTCGAGATCTATCGATA
